Addgene plasmid #154001: AAV-GFAP-NLS-CasRx-NLS-FLAG-U6-DR-SgRNA_Ptbp1-DR
Purpose: Vector expressed CasRx and sgRNA_Ptbp1 for AAV package
Depositing lab: Hui Yang. Depositing organization: Center for Excellence in Brain Science and Intelligence Technology, Chinese Academy of Sciences. Publication: Glia-to-Neuron Conversion by CRISPR-CasRx Alleviates Symptoms of Neurological Disease in Mice. Zhou H, Su J, Hu X, Zhou C, Li H, Chen Z, Xiao Q, Wang B, Wu W, Sun Y, Zhou Y, Tang C, Liu F, Wang L, Feng C, Liu M, Li S, Zhang Y, Xu H, Yao H, Shi L, Yang H. Cell. 2020 Apr 30;181(3):590-603.e16. doi: 10.1016/j.cell.2020.03.024. Epub 2020 Apr 8. PubMed 32272060.
Backbone
  Vector backbone: pAAV
  Vector type: Mouse Targeting, AAV, CRISPR
Growth in bacteria
  Bacterial resistance: Ampicillin, 100 μg/mL
  Growth temperature: 37°C
  Growth strain: NEB Stable
  Copy number: High Copy
Gene/Insert
  Gene/Insert name: CasRx, Ptbp1 sgRNAs (alt name: NLS-RfxCas13d-NLS)
  Species: M. musculus (mouse), Synthetic
  Insert size (bp): 3849
  Promoter: GFAP, U6
  Tag / fusion protein: FLAG (C terminal on insert)
  Cloning method: Restriction Enzyme; 5′ cloning site unknown (unknown if destroyed); 3′ cloning site unknown (unknown if destroyed)
  Sequencing primers: 5′ unknown
Terms and licenses: Academic/Nonprofit Terms; Industry Terms: Not Available to Industry
Depositor comments: INSERT 1: CasRx driven by GFAP promoter. INSERT 2: DR-SgRNA_Ptbp1 driven by U6 promoter. Ptbp1 gRNA 5: 5′-tgtagatgggctgtccacgaagcactggcg-3′ Ptbp1 gRNA 6: 5′-gcttggagaagtcgatgcgcagcgtgcagc-3′
How to cite: AAV-GFAP-NLS-CasRx-NLS-FLAG-U6-DR-SgRNA_Ptbp1-DR was a gift from Hui Yang (Addgene plasmid # 154001 ; http://n2t.net/addgene:154001 ; RRID:Addgene_154001)
