[The description below was written by a language model from this plasmid's Addgene catalogue record and pLannotate feature annotations shown in this document.]
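Description:
AAV-GFAP-NLS-CasRx-NLS-FLAG-U6-DR-SgRNA_Ptbp1-DR is an adeno-associated virus transfer plasmid on a pAAV backbone, designed to package an all-in-one RNA-targeting CRISPR system into recombinant AAV for delivery to mouse tissue. It is propagated in bacteria through a high-copy ColE1/pUC-type origin with ampicillin selection (β-lactamase under its own promoter), and the backbone also carries an f1 phage origin. The sequenced record is 7,169 nt. The annotation detects a complete AAV2 inverted terminal repeat downstream of the payload, whereas the upstream ITR is recognised only as short fragments. The ITRs are the cis elements needed for replication and encapsidation of the sequence lying between them.

The payload consists of two expression units. In the first, a GFAP promoter, commonly used to restrict expression to astrocytes and related glia, drives CasRx (RfxCas13d), an RNA-guided RNase, flanked by nuclear localisation signals and carrying a C-terminal FLAG tag, with an SV40 polyadenylation signal terminating the transcript. The automated feature table does not annotate the GFAP promoter or the CasRx coding region, but an unannotated stretch between the left ITR and the poly(A) signal is consistent with them. In the second unit, a human U6 RNA polymerase III promoter transcribes a pre-guide array of three 36-base Cas13d direct repeats separated by two spacers, matching the depositor's note of two guides against mouse Ptbp1. CasRx processes this array into mature guide RNAs itself. The construct is intended for knockdown of Ptbp1 mRNA in glia, and the associated study used this approach for glia-to-neuron conversion in mouse models of neurological disease.
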