Features (pLannotate 1.2.2; 15 found; start..end, strand, type, name):
    113..140     +  repeat_region  AAV2 ITR (fragment): inverted terminal repeat of adeno-associated virus serotype 2 inverted
    169..196     +  repeat_region  AAV2 ITR (fragment): inverted terminal repeat of adeno-associated virus serotype 2 inverted
   3943..4077    +  polyA_signal   SV40 poly(A) signal: SV40 polyadenylation signal
   4084..4324    +  promoter       U6 promoter: RNA polymerase III promoter for human U6 snRNA
   4334..4369    +  misc_RNA       RfxCas13d DR36: 36-base direct repeat for an RfxCas13d pre-gRNA (Konermann et al., 2018)
   4400..4435    +  misc_RNA       RfxCas13d DR36: 36-base direct repeat for an RfxCas13d pre-gRNA (Konermann et al., 2018)
   4466..4501    +  misc_RNA       RfxCas13d DR36: 36-base direct repeat for an RfxCas13d pre-gRNA (Konermann et al., 2018)
   4533..4673    +  repeat_region  AAV2 ITR: inverted terminal repeat of adeno-associated virus serotype 2 inverted
   4678..4729    -  misc_feature   bom (fragment): basis of mobility region from pBR322
   4748..5203    +  rep_origin     f1 ori (sequence partly withheld): f1 bacteriophage origin of replication; arrow indicates direction of (+) strand synthesis
   5204..5253    -  misc_feature   bom (fragment): basis of mobility region from pBR322
   5355..5390    -  CDS            rop (fragment): Rop protein, which maintains plasmids at low copy number; rop
   5485..5589    +  promoter       AmpR promoter: bla
   5590..6450    +  CDS            AmpR: β-lactamase; bla; confers resistance to ampicillin, carbenicillin, and related antibiotics
   6621..40      +  rep_origin     ori (across the origin): high-copy-number ColE1/pMB1/pBR322/pUC origin of replication
>Addgene plasmid #154001 | AAV-GFAP-NLS-CasRx-NLS-FLAG-U6-DR-SgRNA_Ptbp1-DR | addgene full sequence | sequence record 305844 | Addgene NGS Result
ATTTTTGTGATGCTCGTCAGGGGGGCGGAGCCTATGGAAAAACGCCAGCAACGCGGCCTTTTTACGGTTC
CTGGCCTTTTGCTGGCCTTTTGCTCACATGTCCTGCAGGCAGCTGCGCGCTCGCTCGCTCACTGAGGCCG
CCCGGGCGTCGGGCGACCTTTGGTCGCCCGGCCTCAGTGAGCGAGCGAGCGCGCAGAGAGGGAGTGGCCA
ACTCCATCACTAGGGGTTCCTGCGGCCTCTAGAAACATATCCTGGTGTGGAGTAGGGGACGCTGCTCTGA
CAGAGGCTCGGGGGCCTGAGCTGGCTCTGTGAGCTGGGGAGGAGGCAGACAGCCAGGCCTTGTCTGCAAG
CAGACCTGGCAGCATTGGGCTGGCCGCCCCCCAGGGCCTCCTCTTCATGCCCAGTGAATGACTCACCTTG
GCACAGACACAATGTTCGGGGTGGGCACAGTGCCTGCTTCCCGCCGCACCCCAGCCCCCCTCAAATGCCT
TCCGAGAAGCCCATTGAGCAGGGGGCTTGCATTGCACCCCAGCCTGACAGCCTGGCATCTTGGGATAAAA
GCAGCACAGCCCCCTAGGGGCTGCCCTTGCTGTGTGGCGCCACCGGCGGTGGAGAACAAGGCTCTATTCA
GCCTGTGCCCAGGAAAGGGGATCAGGGGATGCCCAGGCATGGACAGTGGGTGGCAGGGGGGGAGAGGAGG
GCTGTCTGCTTCCCAGAAGTCCAAGGACACAAATGGGTGAGGGGAGAGCTCTCCCCATAGCTGGGCTGCG
GCCCAACCCCACCCCCTCAGGCTATGCCAGGGGGTGTTGCCAGGGGCACCCGGGCATCGCCAGTCTAGCC
CACTCCTTCATAAAGCCCTCGCATCCCAGGAGCGAGCAGAGCCAGAGCAGGTTGGAGAGGAGACGCATCA
CCTCCGCTGCTCGCACCGGTGCCACCATGCCTAAAAAGAAAAGAAAGGTGGGTTCTGGTATCGAGAAGAA
GAAGAGCTTCGCCAAGGGCATGGGAGTGAAGAGCACCCTGGTGTCCGGCTCTAAGGTGTACATGACCACA
TTTGCTGAGGGAAGCGACGCCAGGCTGGAGAAGATCGTGGAGGGCGATAGCATCAGATCCGTGAACGAGG
GAGAGGCTTTCAGCGCCGAGATGGCTGACAAGAACGCTGGCTACAAGATCGGAAACGCCAAGTTTTCCCA
CCCAAAGGGCTACGCCGTGGTGGCTAACAACCCACTGTACACCGGACCAGTGCAGCAGGACATGCTGGGA
CTGAAGGAGACACTGGAGAAGAGGTACTTCGGCGAGTCCGCCGACGGAAACGATAACATCTGCATCCAGG
TCATCCACAACATCCTGGATATCGAGAAGATCCTGGCTGAGTACATCACAAACGCCGCTTACGCCGTGAA
CAACATCTCCGGCCTGGACAAGGATATCATCGGCTTCGGAAAGTTTTCTACCGTGTACACATACGACGAG
TTCAAGGATCCAGAGCACCACCGGGCCGCTTTTAACAACAACGACAAGCTGATCAACGCCATCAAGGCTC
AGTACGACGAGTTCGATAACTTTCTGGATAACCCCAGGCTGGGCTACTTCGGACAGGCTTTCTTTTCTAA
GGAGGGCAGAAACTACATCATCAACTACGGAAACGAGTGTTACGACATCCTGGCCCTGCTGAGCGGACTG
AGGCACTGGGTGGTGCACAACAACGAGGAGGAGTCTCGGATCAGCCGCACCTGGCTGTACAACCTGGACA
AGAACCTGGATAACGAGTACATCTCCACACTGAACTACCTGTACGACAGGATCACCAACGAGCTGACAAA
CAGCTTCTCCAAGAACTCTGCCGCTAACGTGAACTACATCGCTGAGACCCTGGGCATCAACCCAGCTGAG
TTCGCTGAGCAGTACTTCAGATTTTCCATCATGAAGGAGCAGAAGAACCTGGGCTTCAACATCACAAAGC
TGAGAGAAGTGATGCTGGACAGAAAGGATATGTCCGAGATCAGGAAGAACCACAAGGTGTTCGATTCTAT
CAGAACCAAGGTGTACACAATGATGGACTTTGTGATCTACAGGTACTACATCGAGGAGGATGCCAAGGTG
GCCGCTGCCAACAAGAGCCTGCCCGACAACGAGAAGTCTCTGAGCGAGAAGGATATCTTCGTGATCAACC
TGAGAGGCTCCTTTAACGACGATCAGAAGGACGCTCTGTACTACGATGAGGCCAACAGGATCTGGAGAAA
GCTGGAGAACATCATGCACAACATCAAGGAGTTCCGGGGAAACAAGACCCGCGAGTACAAGAAGAAGGAC
GCTCCAAGGCTGCCTAGGATCCTGCCTGCTGGAAGGGACGTGAGCGCCTTCAGCAAGCTGATGTACGCCC
TGACAATGTTTCTGGACGGAAAGGAGATCAACGATCTGCTGACCACACTGATCAACAAGTTCGACAACAT
CCAGTCTTTTCTGAAAGTGATGCCTCTGATCGGCGTGAACGCTAAGTTCGTGGAGGAGTACGCCTTCTTT
AAGGACAGCGCCAAGATCGCTGATGAGCTGCGGCTGATCAAGTCCTTTGCCAGGATGGGAGAGCCAATCG
CTGACGCTAGGAGAGCTATGTACATCGATGCCATCCGGATCCTGGGAACCAACCTGTCTTACGACGAGCT
GAAGGCTCTGGCCGACACCTTCAGCCTGGATGAGAACGGCAACAAGCTGAAGAAGGGCAAGCACGGAATG
CGCAACTTCATCATCAACAACGTGATCAGCAACAAGCGGTTTCACTACCTGATCAGATACGGCGACCCAG
CTCACCTGCACGAGATCGCTAAGAACGAGGCCGTGGTGAAGTTCGTGCTGGGACGGATCGCCGATATCCA
GAAGAAGCAGGGCCAGAACGGAAAGAACCAGATCGACCGCTACTACGAGACCTGCATCGGCAAGGATAAG
GGAAAGTCCGTGTCTGAGAAGGTGGACGCTCTGACCAAGATCATCACAGGCATGAACTACGACCAGTTCG
ATAAGAAGAGATCTGTGATCGAGGACACCGGAAGGGAGAACGCCGAGAGAGAGAAGTTTAAGAAGATCAT
CAGCCTGTACCTGACAGTGATCTACCACATCCTGAAGAACATCGTGAACATCAACGCTAGATACGTGATC
GGCTTCCACTGCGTGGAGCGCGATGCCCAGCTGTACAAGGAGAAGGGATACGACATCAACCTGAAGAAGC
TGGAGGAGAAGGGCTTTAGCTCCGTGACCAAGCTGTGCGCTGGAATCGACGAGACAGCCCCCGACAAGAG
GAAGGATGTGGAGAAGGAGATGGCCGAGAGAGCTAAGGAGAGCATCGACTCCCTGGAGTCTGCTAACCCT
AAGCTGTACGCCAACTACATCAAGTACTCCGATGAGAAGAAGGCCGAGGAGTTCACCAGGCAGATCAACA
GAGAGAAGGCCAAGACCGCTCTGAACGCCTACCTGAGGAACACAAAGTGGAACGTGATCATCCGGGAGGA
CCTGCTGCGCATCGATAACAAGACCTGTACACTGTTCCGGAACAAGGCTGTGCACCTGGAGGTGGCTCGC
TACGTGCACGCCTACATCAACGACATCGCCGAGGTGAACTCCTACTTTCAGCTGTACCACTACATCATGC
AGAGGATCATCATGAACGAGAGATACGAGAAGTCTAGCGGCAAGGTGTCTGAGTACTTCGACGCCGTGAA
CGATGAGAAGAAGTACAACGATAGACTGCTGAAGCTGCTGTGCGTGCCTTTCGGATACTGTATCCCACGG
TTTAAGAACCTGAGCATCGAGGCCCTGTTCGACCGCAACGAGGCTGCCAAGTTTGATAAGGAGAAGAAGA
AGGTGAGCGGCAACTCCGGTTCTGGTCCCAAGAAGAAGCGCAAGGTGGCGGCCGCTGATTACAAAGACGA
TGACGATAAGTAAAGATCCTAAAACTTGTTTATTGCAGCTTATAATGGTTACAAATAAAGCAATAGCATC
ACAAATTTCACAAATAAAGCATTTTTTTCACTGCATTCTAGTTGTGGTTTGTCCAAACTCATCAATGTAT
CTTATCATGTCTGGATCGCGGCCGAGGGCCTATTTCCCATGATTCCTTCATATTTGCATATACGATACAA
GGCTGTTAGAGAGATAATTGGAATTAATTTGACTGTAAACACAAAGATATTAGTACAAAATACGTGACGT
AGAAAGTAATAATTTCTTGGGTAGTTTGCAGTTTTAAAATTATGTTTTAAAATGGACTATCATATGCTTA
CCGTAACTTGAAAGTATTTCGATTTCTTGGCTTTATATATCTTGTGGAAAGGACGAAACACCGCAAGTAA
ACCCCTACCAACTGGTCGGGGTTTGAAACTGTAGATGGGCTGTCCACGAAGCACTGGCGCAAGTAAACCC
CTACCAACTGGTCGGGGTTTGAAACGCTTGGAGAAGTCGATGCGCAGCGTGCAGCCAAGTAAACCCCTAC
CAACTGGTCGGGGTTTGAAACTTTTTTTGAATTCTGATGCGGTGGCGGCCGCAGGAACCCCTAGTGATGG
AGTTGGCCACTCCCTCTCTGCGCGCTCGCTCGCTCACTGAGGCCGGGCGACCAAAGGTCGCCCGACGCCC
GGGCTTTGCCCGGGCGGCCTCAGTGAGCGAGCGAGCGCGCAGCTGCCTGCAGGGGCGCCTGATGCGGTAT
TTTCTCCTTACGCATCTGTGCGGTATTTCACACCGCATA
[95 nt withheld, positions 4730-4824]
T
[46 nt withheld, positions 4826-4871]
C
[141 nt withheld, positions 4873-5013]
CCTTTGACGTTGGAGTCCACGTTCTTT
[37 nt withheld, positions 5041-5077]
ACTCTATCTCGGGCTATTCTTTTGATTTATAAGGGATTTTGCCGATTTCGGTCTATTGGTTAAAAAATGA
GCTGATTTAACAAAAATTTAACGCGAATTTTAACAAAATATTAACGTTTACAATTTTATGGTGCACTCTC
AGTACAATCTGCTCTGATGCCGCATAGTTAAGCCAGCCCCGACACCCGCCAACACCCGCTGACGCGCCCT
GACGGGCTTGTCTGCTCCCGGCATCCGCTTACAGACAAGCTGTGACCGTCTCCGGGAGCTGCATGTGTCA
GAGGTTTTCACCGTCATCACCGAAACGCGCGAGACGAAAGGGCCTCGTGATACGCCTATTTTTATAGGTT
AATGTCATGATAATAATGGTTTCTTAGACGTCAGGTGGCACTTTTCGGGGAAATGTGCGCGGAACCCCTA
TTTGTTTATTTTTCTAAATACATTCAAATATGTATCCGCTCATGAGACAATAACCCTGATAAATGCTTCA
ATAATATTGAAAAAGGAAGAGTATGAGTATTCAACATTTCCGTGTCGCCCTTATTCCCTTTTTTGCGGCA
TTTTGCCTTCCTGTTTTTGCTCACCCAGAAACGCTGGTGAAAGTAAAAGATGCTGAAGATCAGTTGGGTG
CACGAGTGGGTTACATCGAACTGGATCTCAACAGCGGTAAGATCCTTGAGAGTTTTCGCCCCGAAGAACG
TTTTCCAATGATGAGCACTTTTAAAGTTCTGCTATGTGGCGCGGTATTATCCCGTATTGACGCCGGGCAA
GAGCAACTCGGTCGCCGCATACACTATTCTCAGAATGACTTGGTTGAGTACTCACCAGTCACAGAAAAGC
ATCTTACGGATGGCATGACAGTAAGAGAATTATGCAGTGCTGCCATAACCATGAGTGATAACACTGCGGC
CAACTTACTTCTGACAACGATCGGAGGACCGAAGGAGCTAACCGCTTTTTTGCACAACATGGGGGATCAT
GTAACTCGCCTTGATCGTTGGGAACCGGAGCTGAATGAAGCCATACCAAACGACGAGCGTGACACCACGA
TGCCTGTAGCAATGGCAACAACGTTGCGCAAACTATTAACTGGCGAACTACTTACTCTAGCTTCCCGGCA
ACAATTAATAGACTGGATGGAGGCGGATAAAGTTGCAGGACCACTTCTGCGCTCGGCCCTTCCGGCTGGC
TGGTTTATTGCTGATAAATCTGGAGCCGGTGAGCGTGGAAGCCGCGGTATCATTGCAGCACTGGGGCCAG
ATGGTAAGCCCTCCCGTATCGTAGTTATCTACACGACGGGGAGTCAGGCAACTATGGATGAACGAAATAG
ACAGATCGCTGAGATAGGTGCCTCACTGATTAAGCATTGGTAACTGTCAGACCAAGTTTACTCATATATA
CTTTAGATTGATTTAAAACTTCATTTTTAATTTAAAAGGATCTAGGTGAAGATCCTTTTTGATAATCTCA
TGACCAAAATCCCTTAACGTGAGTTTTCGTTCCACTGAGCGTCAGACCCCGTAGAAAAGATCAAAGGATC
TTCTTGAGATCCTTTTTTTCTGCGCGTAATCTGCTGCTTGCAAACAAAAAAACCACCGCTACCAGCGGTG
GTTTGTTTGCCGGATCAAGAGCTACCAACTCTTTTTCCGAAGGTAACTGGCTTCAGCAGAGCGCAGATAC
CAAATACTGTTCTTCTAGTGTAGCCGTAGTTAGGCCACCACTTCAAGAACTCTGTAGCACCGCCTACATA
CCTCGCTCTGCTAATCCTGTTACCAGTGGCTGCTGCCAGTGGCGATAAGTCGTGTCTTACCGGGTTGGAC
TCAAGACGATAGTTACCGGATAAGGCGCAGCGGTCGGGCTGAACGGGGGGTTCGTGCACACAGCCCAGCT
TGGAGCGAACGACCTACACCGAACTGAGATACCTACAGCGTGAGCTATGAGAAAGCGCCACGCTTCCCGA
AGGGAGAAAGGCGGACAGGTATCCGGTAAGCGGCAGGGTCGGAACAGGAGAGCGCACGAGGGAGCTTCCA
GGGGGAAACGCCTGGTATCTTTATAGTCCTGTCGGGTTTCGCCACCTCTGACTTGAGCGTCG
