>Addgene plasmid #154001 | AAV-GFAP-NLS-CasRx-NLS-FLAG-U6-DR-SgRNA_Ptbp1-DR | depositor partial sequence | sequence record 297793 | U6-DR-SgRNA_Ptbp1-DR
GAGGGCCTATTTCCCATGATTCCTTCATATTTGCATATACGATACAAGGCTGTTAGAGAGATAATTGGAA
TTAATTTGACTGTAAACACAAAGATATTAGTACAAAATACGTGACGTAGAAAGTAATAATTTCTTGGGTA
GTTTGCAGTTTTAAAATTATGTTTTAAAATGGACTATCATATGCTTACCGTAACTTGAAAGTATTTCGAT
TTCTTGGCTTTATATATCTTGTGGAAAGGACGAAACACCGCAAGTAAACCCCTACCAACTGGTCGGGGTT
TGAAACTGTAGATGGGCTGTCCACGAAGCACTGGCGCAAGTAAACCCCTACCAACTGGTCGGGGTTTGAA
ACGCTTGGAGAAGTCGATGCGCAGCGTGCAGCCAAGTAAACCCCTACCAACTGGTCGGGGTTTGAAAC
